Addgene plasmid #159843: pCFJ2245 - [1-2] ENTR - Fluor - ce-tagBFP2 (1 intron, syntrons(3), no_atg, no_stop)
Purpose: Three-fragment Gateway compatible flourophore for expression in C. elegans
Depositing lab: Christian Froekjaer-Jensen. Depositing organization: King Abdullah University of Science and Technology (KAUST). Publication: Engineering rules that minimize germline silencing of transgenes in simple extrachromosomal arrays in C. elegans. Aljohani MD, El Mouridi S, Priyadarshini M, Vargas-Velazquez AM, Frokjaer-Jensen C. Nat Commun. 2020 Dec 9;11(1):6300. doi: 10.1038/s41467-020-19898-0. PubMed 33298957.
Backbone
  Vector backbone: pDONR221
  Vector type: Worm Expression
Growth in bacteria
  Bacterial resistance: Kanamycin, 50 μg/mL
  Growth temperature: 37°C
  Growth strain: DH5alpha
  Copy number: High Copy
Gene/Insert
  Gene/Insert name: [1-2] ENTR - Fluor - ce-tagBFP2 (1 intron, syntrons(3), no_atg, no_stop)
  Species: C. elegans (nematode)
  Mutation: Not applicable
  Cloning method: Gateway Cloning
Terms and licenses: Academic/Nonprofit Terms; Industry Terms: Not Available to Industry
Depositor comments: See www.wormbuilder.org for more information.
How to cite: pCFJ2245 - [1-2] ENTR - Fluor - ce-tagBFP2 (1 intron, syntrons(3), no_atg, no_stop) was a gift from Christian Froekjaer-Jensen (Addgene plasmid # 159843 ; http://n2t.net/addgene:159843 ; RRID:Addgene_159843)
