[The description below was written by a language model from this plasmid's Addgene catalogue record and pLannotate feature annotations shown in this document.]
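Description:
pCFJ2245 is a Gateway entry clone built on the pDONR221 backbone that supplies a C. elegans-adapted blue fluorescent protein for assembling worm expression constructs. The sequenced plasmid is 3,524 nt and is maintained in E. coli at high copy through a ColE1/pUC-type origin, with selection by the kanamycin resistance gene (aminoglycoside phosphotransferase). The remaining backbone annotations are typical donor-vector remnants: rrnB T1 and T2 terminators upstream of the cloning site, which insulate the insert from read-through transcription, a T7 promoter next to attL2, and short lacI and lacZα fragments with no evident functional role.

The payload is a tagBFP2 coding region (annotated as mTagBFP2, a fast-maturing monomeric blue fluorophore derived from Entacmaea quadricolor) flanked by attL1 and attL2 sites. This places it in the [1-2], or middle, slot of a three-fragment Gateway scheme. According to the construct name, the "ce-" version contains one intron plus three "syntrons", and it lacks both a start codon and a stop codon. The record does not define syntrons, but the associated work concerns design rules that reduce germline silencing of transgenes carried on simple extrachromosomal arrays. The absence of ATG and stop suggests the fluorophore is meant to be joined in frame with neighbouring modules rather than expressed alone. The entry clone carries no worm promoter or 3' UTR; these would be provided by the other entry clones and combined with a destination vector in an LR recombination reaction to give a complete C. elegans expression plasmid.
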