Features (pLannotate 1.2.2; 10 found; start..end, strand, type, name):
     33..132     +  protein_bind   attL1: mutant version of attL; recombination site for the Gateway® LR reaction LR Clonase™
    236..1066    +  CDS            mTagBFP2: mTagBFP2 is a basic (constitutively fluorescent) blue fluorescent protein published in 2011, derived from Entacmaea quadricolor. It is reported to be a very rapidly-maturing monomer with very low acid sensitivity.
   1113..1212    -  protein_bind   attL2: mutant version of attL; recombination site for the Gateway® LR reaction LR Clonase™
   1230..1248    -  promoter       T7 promoter: promoter for bacteriophage T7 RNA polymerase
   1382..2191    +  CDS            KanR: aminoglycoside phosphotransferase; aph(3')-Ia; confers resistance to kanamycin in bacteria or G418 (Geneticin®) in eukaryotes
   2338..2926    +  rep_origin     ori: high-copy-number ColE1/pMB1/pBR322/pUC origin of replication
   3109..3201    +  CDS            lacI (fragment): lac repressor; lacI; The lac repressor binds to the lac operator to inhibit transcription in E. coli. This inhibition can be relieved by adding lactose or isopropyl-β-D-thiogalactopyranoside (IPTG).
   3256..3283    -  terminator     rrnB T2 terminator: transcription terminator T2 from the E. coli rrnB gene
   3415..3458    +  terminator     rrnB T1 terminator: Escherichia coli rrnB; transcription terminator T1 from the E. coli rrnB gene
   3505..17      -  CDS            lacZα (fragment) (across the origin): LacZα fragment of β-galactosidase; lacZ fragment
>Addgene plasmid #159843 | pCFJ2245 - [1-2] ENTR - Fluor - ce-tagBFP2 (1 intron, syntrons(3), no_atg, no_stop) | addgene full sequence | sequence record 317994 | Addgene NGS Result
GTAAAACGACGGCCAGTCTTAAGCTCGGGCCCCAAATAATGATTTTATTTTGACTGATAGTGACCTGTTC
GTTGCAACAAATTGATGAGCAATGCTTTTTTATAATGCCAACTTTGTACAAAAAAGCAGGCTCGGCCGGC
AGTACTAGCGGTGGCAGTGGAGGTACCGGCGGAAGCAGTTCCGAGCTCATCAAGGTAACACTTAGTTTTT
GTTGCTCTGTTTAAAAATTAATTTTAAGGAGAACATGCACATGAAGCTCTACATGGAGGGAACCGTCGAC
AACCACCACTTCAAGTGCACCTCCGAGGGAGAGGGAAAGCCATACGAGGGAACCCAAACCATGCGTATCA
AGGTCGTCGAGGGAGGACCACTCCCATTCGCCTTCGACATCCTCGCCACCTCCTTCCTCTACGGATCGAA
GACCTTCATCAACCACACCCAAGGAATCCCAGACTTCTTCAAGCAATCCTTCCCAGGTAAGTTTTCTTGA
GACCTTTACTAACTAACTAGGTCTCATAGATTTTCAGAGGGATTCACCTGGGAGCGTGTCACCACCTACG
AGGACGGAGGAGTCCTCACCGCCACCCAAGACACCTCCCTCCAAGACGGATGCCTCATCTACAACGTCAA
GATCCGTGGAGTCAACTTCACCTCCAACGGACCAGTCATGCAAAAGGTAAGTTATGTAGAGACCTTTACT
AACTAACTAGGTCTCAAACATTTTCAGAAGACCCTCGGATGGGAGGCCTTCACCGAGACGCTCTACCCAG
CCGACGGAGGACTGGAGGGACGTAACGACATGGCCCTCAAGCTCGTCGGAGGATCGCACCTCATCGCCAA
CGCCAAGACCACCTACCGTTCCAAGAAGCCAGCCAAGAACCTCAAGATGCCAGTCTACTACGTCGACTAC
CGTCTGGAGCGTAAGGTAAGTTCTTTAGAGACCTTTACTAACTAACTAGGTCTCAGTAATTTTCAGGAGG
CCAACAACGAGACGTACGTCGAGCAACACGAGGTCGCCGTCGCCCGTTACTGCGACCTCCCATCCAAGCT
CGGACACAAGCTCAACGGTGGCACAGGAGGAACGGGCGGTAGTGGAGGCACTGGTGCCGGCAACCCAGCT
TTCTTGTACAAAGTTGGCATTATAAGAAAGCATTGCTTATCAATTTGTTGCAACGAACAGGTCACTATCA
GTCAAAATAAAATCATTATTTGCCATCCAGCTGATATCCCCTATAGTGAGTCGTATTACATGGTCATAGC
TGTTTCCTGGCAGCTCTGGCCCGTGTCTCAAAATCTCTGATGTTACATTGCACAAGATAAAAATATATCA
TCATGAACAATAAAACTGTCTGCTTACATAAACAGTAATACAAGGGGTGTTATGAGCCATATTCAACGGG
AAACGTCGAGGCCGCGATTAAATTCCAACATGGATGCTGATTTATATGGGTATAAATGGGCTCGCGATAA
TGTCGGGCAATCAGGTGCGACAATCTATCGCTTGTATGGGAAGCCCGATGCGCCAGAGTTGTTTCTGAAA
CATGGCAAAGGTAGCGTTGCCAATGATGTTACAGATGAGATGGTCAGACTAAACTGGCTGACGGAATTTA
TGCCTCTTCCGACCATCAAGCATTTTATCCGTACTCCTGATGATGCATGGTTACTCACCACTGCGATCCC
CGGAAAAACAGCATTCCAGGTATTAGAAGAATATCCTGATTCAGGTGAAAATATTGTTGATGCGCTGGCA
GTGTTCCTGCGCCGGTTGCATTCGATTCCTGTTTGTAATTGTCCTTTTAACAGCGATCGCGTATTTCGCC
TCGCTCAGGCGCAATCACGAATGAATAACGGTTTGGTTGATGCGAGTGATTTTGATGACGAGCGTAATGG
CTGGCCTGTTGAACAAGTCTGGAAAGAAATGCATAAACTTTTGCCATTCTCACCGGATTCAGTCGTCACT
CATGGTGATTTCTCACTTGATAACCTTATTTTTGACGAGGGGAAATTAATAGGTTGTATTGATGTTGGAC
GAGTCGGAATCGCAGACCGATACCAGGATCTTGCCATCCTATGGAACTGCCTCGGTGAGTTTTCTCCTTC
ATTACAGAAACGGCTTTTTCAAAAATATGGTATTGATAATCCTGATATGAATAAATTGCAGTTTCATTTG
ATGCTCGATGAGTTTTTCTAATCAGAATTGGTTAATTGGTTGTAACACTGGCAGAGCATTACGCTGACTT
GACGGGACGGCGCAAGCTCATGACCAAAATCCCTTAACGTGAGTTACGCGTCGTTCCACTGAGCGTCAGA
CCCCGTAGAAAAGATCAAAGGATCTTCTTGAGATCCTTTTTTTCTGCGCGTAATCTGCTGCTTGCAAACA
AAAAAACCACCGCTACCAGCGGTGGTTTGTTTGCCGGATCAAGAGCTACCAACTCTTTTTCCGAAGGTAA
CTGGCTTCAGCAGAGCGCAGATACCAAATACTGTTCTTCTAGTGTAGCCGTAGTTAGGCCACCACTTCAA
GAACTCTGTAGCACCGCCTACATACCTCGCTCTGCTAATCCTGTTACCAGTGGCTGCTGCCAGTGGCGAT
AAGTCGTGTCTTACCGGGTTGGACTCAAGACGATAGTTACCGGATAAGGCGCAGCGGTCGGGCTGAACGG
GGGGTTCGTGCACACAGCCCAGCTTGGAGCGAACGACCTACACCGAACTGAGATACCTACAGCGTGAGCT
ATGAGAAAGCGCCACGCTTCCCGAAGGGAGAAAGGCGGACAGGTATCCGGTAAGCGGCAGGGTCGGAACA
GGAGAGCGCACGAGGGAGCTTCCAGGGGGAAACGCCTGGTATCTTTATAGTCCTGTCGGGTTTCGCCACC
TCTGACTTGAGCGTCGATTTTTGTGATGCTCGTCAGGGGGGCGGAGCCTATGGAAAAACGCCAGCAACGC
GGCCTTTTTACGGTTCCTGGCCTTTTGCTGGCCTTTTGCTCACATGTTCTTTCCTGCGTTATCCCCTGAT
TCTGTGGATAACCGTATTACCGCCTTTGAGTGAGCTGATACCGCTCGCCGCAGCCGAACGACCGAGCGCA
GCGAGTCAGTGAGCGAGGAAGCGGAAGAGCGCCCAATACGCAAACCGCCTCTCCCCGCGCGTTGGCCGAT
TCATTAATGCAGCTGGCACGACAGGTTTCCCGACTGGAAAGCGGGCAGTGAGCGCAACGCAATTAATACG
CGTACCGCTAGCCAGGAAGAGTTTGTAGAAACGCAAAAAGGCCATCCGTCAGGATGGCCTTCTGCTTAGT
TTGATGCCTGGCAGTTTATGGCGGGCGTCCTGCCCGCCACCCTCCGGGCCGTTGCTTCACAACGTTCAAA
TCCGCTCCCGGCGGATTTGTCCTACTCAGGAGAGCGTTCACCGACAAACAACAGATAAAACGAAAGGCCC
AGTCTTCCGACTGAGCCTTTCGTTTTATTTGATGCCTGGCAGTTCCCTACTCTCGCGTTAACGCTAGCAT
GGATGTTTTCCCAGTCACGACGTT
